>Addgene plasmid #176766 | pEE009 | addgene full sequence | sequence record 349638 | Addgene NGS Result
CCGCTGAGCAATAACTAGCATAACCCCTTGGGGCCTCTAAACGGGTCTTGAGGGGTTTTTTGCTGAAAGG
AGGAACTATATCCGGATTGGCGAATGGG
[124 nt withheld, positions 99-222]
C
[91 nt withheld, positions 224-314]
A
[49 nt withheld, positions 316-364]
CCTTTGACGTTGGAGTCCACGTTCTTT
[37 nt withheld, positions 392-428]
ACCCTATCTCGGTCTATTCTTTTGATTTATAAGGGATTTTGCCGATTTCGGCCTATTGGTTAAAAAATGA
GCTGATTTAACAAAAATTTAACGCGAATTTTAACAAAATATTAACGCTTACAATTTAGGTGGCACTTTTC
GGGGAAATGTGCGCGGAACCCCTATTTGTTTATTTTTCTAAATACATTCAAATATGTATCCGCTCATGAG
ACAATAACCCTGATAAATGCTTCAATAATATTGAAAAAGGAAGAGTATGAGTATTCAACATTTCCGTGTC
GCCCTTATTCCCTTTTTTGCGGCATTTTGCCTTCCTGTTTTTGCTCACCCAGAAACGCTGGTGAAAGTAA
AAGATGCTGAAGATCAGTTGGGTGCACGAGTGGGTTACATCGAACTGGATCTCAACAGCGGTAAGATCCT
TGAGAGTTTTCGCCCCGAAGAACGTTTTCCAATGATGAGCACTTTTAAAGTTCTGCTATGTGGCGCGGTA
TTATCCCGTATTGACGCCGGGCAAGAGCAACTCGGTCGCCGCATACACTATTCTCAGAATGACTTGGTTG
AGTACTCACCAGTCACAGAAAAGCATCTTACGGATGGCATGACAGTAAGAGAATTATGCAGTGCTGCCAT
AACCATGAGTGATAACACTGCGGCCAACTTACTTCTGACAACGATCGGAGGACCGAAGGAGCTAACCGCT
TTTTTGCACAACATGGGGGATCATGTAACTCGCCTTGATCGTTGGGAACCGGAGCTGAATGAAGCCATAC
CAAACGACGAGCGTGACACCACGATGCCTGCAGCAATGGCAACAACGTTGCGCAAACTATTAACTGGCGA
ACTACTTACTCTAGCTTCCCGGCAACAATTAATAGACTGGATGGAGGCGGATAAAGTTGCAGGACCACTT
CTGCGCTCGGCCCTTCCGGCTGGCTGGTTTATTGCTGATAAATCTGGAGCCGGTGAGCGTGGGTCTCGCG
GTATCATTGCAGCACTGGGGCCAGATGGTAAGCCCTCCCGTATCGTAGTTATCTACACGACGGGGAGTCA
GGCAACTATGGATGAACGAAATAGACAGATCGCTGAGATAGGTGCCTCACTGATTAAGCATTGGTAACTG
TCAGACCAAGTTTACTCATATATACTTTAGATTGATTTAAAACTTCATTTTTAATTTAAAAGGATCTAGG
TGAAGATCCTTTTTGATAATCTCATGACCAAAATCCCTTAACGTGAGTTTTCGTTCCACTGAGCGTCAGA
CCCCGTAGAAAAGATCAAAGGATCTTCTTGAGATCCTTTTTTTCTGCGCGTAATCTGCTGCTTGCAAACA
AAAAAACCACCGCTACCAGCGGTGGTTTGTTTGCCGGATCAAGAGCTACCAACTCTTTTTCCGAAGGTAA
CTGGCTTCAGCAGAGCGCAGATACCAAATACTGTCCTTCTAGTGTAGCCGTAGTTAGGCCACCACTTCAA
GAACTCTGTAGCACCGCCTACATACCTCGCTCTGCTAATCCTGTTACCAGTGGCTGCTGCCAGTGGCGAT
AAGTCGTGTCTTACCGGGTTGGACTCAAGACGATAGTTACCGGATAAGGCGCAGCGGTCGGGCTGAACGG
GGGGTTCGTGCACACAGCCCAGCTTGGAGCGAACGACCTACACCGAACTGAGATACCTACAGCGTGAGCT
ATGAGAAAGCGCCACGCTTCCCGAAGGGAGAAAGGCGGACAGGTATCCGGTAAGCGGCAGGGTCGGAACA
GGAGAGCGCACGAGGGAGCTTCCAGGGGGAAACGCCTGGTATCTTTATAGTCCTGTCGGGTTTCGCCACC
TCTGACTTGAGCGTCGATTTTTGTGATGCTCGTCAGGGGGGCGGAGCCTATGGAAAAACGCCAGCAACGC
GGCCTTTTTACGGTTCCTGGCCTTTTGCTGGCCTTTTGCTCACATGTTCTTTCCTGCGTTATCCCCTGAT
TCTGTGGATAACCGTATTACCGCCTTTGAGTGAGCTGATACCGCTCGCCGCAGCCGAACGACCGAGCGCA
GCGAGTCAGTGAGCGAGGAAGCGGAAGAGCGCCTGATGCGGTATTTTCTCCTTACGCATCTGTGCGGTAT
TTCACACCGCAATGGTGCACTCTCAGTACAATCTGCTCTGATGCCGCATAGTTAAGCCAGTATACACTCC
GCTATCGCTACGTGACTGGGTCATGGCTGCGCCCCGACACCCGCCAACACCCGCTGACGCGCCCTGACGG
GCTTGTCTGCTCCCGGCATCCGCTTACAGACAAGCTGTGACCGTCTCCGGGAGCTGCATGTGTCAGAGGT
TTTCACCGTCATCACCGAAACGCGCGAGGCAGCTGCGGTAAAGCTCATCAGCGTGGTCGTGAAGCGATTC
ACAGATGTCTGCCTGTTCATCCGCGTCCAGCTCGTTGAGTTTCTCCAGAAGCGTTAATGTCTGGCTTCTG
ATAAAGCGGGCCATGTTAAGGGCGGTTTTTTCCTGTTTGGTCACTGATGCCTCCGTGTAAGGGGGATTTC
TGTTCATGGGGGTAATGATACCGATGAAACGAGAGAGGATGCTCACGATACGGGTTACTGATGATGAACA
TGCCCGGTTACTGGAACGTTGTGAGGGTAAACAACTGGCGGTATGGATGCGGCGGGACCAGAGAAAAATC
ACTCAGGGTCAATGCCAGCGCTTCGTTAATACAGATGTAGGTGTTCCACAGGGTAGCCAGCAGCATCCTG
CGATGCAGATCCGGAACATAATGGTGCAGGGCGCTGACTTCCGCGTTTCCAGACTTTACGAAACACGGAA
ACCGAAGACCATTCATGTTGTTGCTCAGGTCGCAGACGTTTTGCAGCAGCAGTCGCTTCACGTTCGCTCG
CGTATCGGTGATTCATTCTGCTAACCAGTAAGGCAACCCCGCCAGCCTAGCCGGGTCCTCAACGACAGGA
GCACGATCATGCGCACCCGTGGGGCCGCCATGCCGGCGATAATGGCCTGCTTCTCGCCGAAACGTTTGGT
GGCGGGACCAGTGACGAAGGCTTGAGCGAGGGCGTGCAAGATTCCGAATACCGCAAGCGACAGGCCGATC
ATCGTCGCGCTCCAGCGAAAGCGGTCCTCGCCGAAAATGACCCAGAGCGCTGCCGGCACCTGTCCTACGA
GTTGCATGATAAAGAAGACAGTCATAAGTGCGGCGACGATAGTCATGCCCCGCGCCCACCGGAAGGAGCT
GACTGGGTTGAAGGCTCTCAAGGGCATCGGTCGAGATCCCGGTGCCTAATGAGTGAGCTAACTTACATTA
ATTGCGTTGCGCTCACTGCCCGCTTTCCAGTCGGGAAACCTGTCGTGCCAGCTGCATTAATGAATCGGCC
AACGCGCGGGGAGAGGCGGTTTGCGTATTGGGCGCCAGGGTGGTTTTTCTTTTCACCAGTGAGACGGGCA
ACAGCTGATTGCCCTTCACCGCCTGGCCCTGAGAGAGTTGCAGCAAGCGGTCCACGCTGGTTTGCCCCAG
CAGGCGAAAATCCTGTTTGATGGTGGTTAACGGCGGGATATAACATGAGCTGTCTTCGGTATCGTCGTAT
CCCACTACCGAGATATCCGCACCAACGCGCAGCCCGGACTCGGTAATGGCGCGCATTGCGCCCAGCGCCA
TCTGATCGTTGGCAACCAGCATCGCAGTGGGAACGATGCCCTCATTCAGCATTTGCATGGTTTGTTGAAA
ACCGGACATGGCACTCCAGTCGCCTTCCCGTTCCGCTATCGGCTGAATTTGATTGCGAGTGAGATATTTA
TGCCAGCCAGCCAGACGCAGACGCGCCGAGACAGAACTTAATGGGCCCGCTAACAGCGCGATTTGCTGGT
GACCCAATGCGACCAGATGCTCCACGCCCAGTCGCGTACCGTCTTCATGGGAGAAAATAATACTGTTGAT
GGGTGTCTGGTCAGAGACATCAAGAAATAACGCCGGAACATTAGTGCAGGCAGCTTCCACAGCAATGGCA
TCCTGGTCATCCAGCGGATAGTTAATGATCAGCCCACTGACGCGTTGCGCGAGAAGATTGTGCACCGCCG
CTTTACAGGCTTCGACGCCGCTTCGTTCTACCATCGACACCACCACGCTGGCACCCAGTTGATCGGCGCG
AGATTTAATCGCCGCGACAATTTGCGACGGCGCGTGCAGGGCCAGACTGGAGGTGGCAACGCCAATCAGC
AACGACTGTTTGCCCGCCAGTTGTTGTGCCACGCGGTTGGGAATGTAATTCAGCTCCGCCATCGCCGCTT
CCACTTTTTCCCGCGTTTTCGCAGAAACGTGGCTGGCCTGGTTCACCACGCGGGAAACGGTCTGATAAGA
GACACCGGCATACTCTGCGACATCGTATAACGTTACTGGTTTCACATTCACCACCCTGAATTGACTCTCT
TCCGGGCGCTATCATGCCATACCGCGAAAGGTTTTGCGCCATTCGATGGTGTCCGGGATCTCGACGCTCT
CCCTTATGCGACTCCTGCATTAGGAAGCAGCCCAGTAGTAGGTTGAGGCCGTTGAGCACCGCCGCCGCAA
GGAATGGTGCATGCAAGGAGATGGCGCCCAACAGTCCCCCGGCCACGGGGCCTGCCACCATACCCACGCC
GAAACAAGCGCTCATGAGCCCGAAGTGGCGAGCCCGATCTTCCCCATCGGTGATGTCGGCGATATAGGCG
CCAGCAACCGCACCTGTGGCGCCGGTGATGCCGGCCACGATGCGTCCGGCGTAGAGGATCGAGATCTCGA
TCCCGCGAAATTAATACGACTCACTATAGGGGAATTGTGAGCGGATAACAATTCCCCTCTAGAAATAATT
TTGTTTAACTTTAAGAAGGAGATATACATATGCTGGTTCGCATCGGTGAACAGGAAGACGCGGTTGCTGC
GCTGGAATTCCTGCTGCAGCGCGACGAAATCGACACCGAGCGTATTGCTCTGGCTGGTTACTCTTTCGGT
GCGTTCGTTGGTCTGGCAGCACTGAATGGCAACGAAAACATTAAAGCACTGGTGGGTGTTTCACCGCCTC
TGACTCTGTTCGAATTCAGCTACCTCAAAAATTGCACGAAACCAAAACTGCTGATCATCGGTGACATGGA
CCAATTCACTCCACTGAAGGTTTTCAAAGAATTCTACGAGAAGATCCCGGAACCGAAAAACAAACGCATC
ATTGAAGGTGCGGATCACTTCTATTGGGGTTACGAGAACGAAGTTGGTCAGGTAGTTGCTGATTTTCTGA
AAAAAACCTTCAAAAACATCCCGCTCGAGCACCACCACCACCACCACTGAGATCCGGCTGCTAACAAAGC
CCGAAAGGAAGCTGAGTTGGCTGCTGCCA
Features (pLannotate 1.2.2; 18 found; start..end, strand, type, name):
     15..62      +  terminator     T7 terminator: transcription terminator for bacteriophage T7 RNA polymerase
     99..527     +  rep_origin     f1 ori (sequence partly withheld): f1 bacteriophage origin of replication; arrow indicates direction of (+) strand synthesis
    580..684     +  promoter       AmpR promoter: bla
    685..1545    +  CDS            AmpR: β-lactamase; bla; confers resistance to ampicillin, carbenicillin, and related antibiotics
   1716..2304    +  rep_origin     ori: high-copy-number ColE1/pMB1/pBR322/pUC origin of replication
   2490..2629    -  misc_feature   bom: basis of mobility region from pBR322
   2731..2922    -  CDS            rop: Rop protein, which maintains plasmids at low copy number; rop
   2939..3319    +  CDS            YPB1_ECOLX: Protein predicted: Swiss-Prot protein existence level 4. From Escherichia coli.
   3391..3682    -  CDS            TcR (fragment): tetracycline efflux protein; tet; confers resistance to tetracycline
   3697..3718    -  protein_bind   CAP binding site: CAP binding activates transcription in the presence of cAMP. E. coli catabolite activator protein
   3731..4813    -  CDS            lacI: lac repressor; lacI; The lac repressor binds to the lac operator to inhibit transcription in E. coli. This inhibition can be relieved by adding lactose or isopropyl-β-D-thiogalactopyranoside (IPTG).
   4814..4891    -  promoter       lacI promoter: lacI
   4899..5178    -  CDS            TcR (fragment): tetracycline efflux protein; tet; confers resistance to tetracycline
   5200..5218    +  promoter       T7 promoter: promoter for bacteriophage T7 RNA polymerase
   5219..5243    +  protein_bind   lac operator: The lac repressor binds to the lac operator to inhibit transcription in E. coli. This inhibition can be relieved by adding lactose or isopropyl-β-D-thiogalactopyranoside (IPTG). lac repressor encoded by lacI
   5258..5280    +  RBS            RBS: efficient ribosome binding site from bacteriophage T7 gene 10 (Olins and Rangwala, 1989)
   5708..5725    +  CDS            9xHis (fragment): 9xHis affinity tag
   5735..7       +  CDS            SET1 (fragment) (across the origin): solubility-enhancement tag derived from T7 phage gene 10B
