[The description below was written by a language model from this plasmid's Addgene catalogue record and pLannotate feature annotations shown in this document.]
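Description:
pEE009 is a bacterial expression plasmid built on the pET21b(+) backbone that carries a codon-optimized gene for a putative thermophilic poly(ethylene terephthalate) (PET) hydrolase. The insert, designated "201", derives from an environmental sample rather than a named organism and is recorded as 411 bp, cloned between the NdeI and XhoI sites. The sequenced plasmid is 5,777 nt, consistent with the stated backbone plus insert. The plasmid is propagated in E. coli with ampicillin selection through the bla (AmpR) gene and its promoter. It replicates from a ColE1/pMB1-type origin accompanied by the pBR322 bom and rop elements. The catalogue lists it as high copy, although rop normally moderates copy number. An f1 origin is also present, which allows single-stranded DNA production.

Expression is driven by a T7 promoter followed immediately by a lac operator and the strong ribosome binding site from phage T7 gene 10, with a T7 terminator downstream. The backbone-encoded lacI gene supplies repressor, so transcription stays low until an inducer such as IPTG is added in a host that provides T7 RNA polymerase. The open reading frame itself is not annotated in the feature table, but it falls in the gap between the RBS and a histidine-tag annotation, which corresponds to the backbone's C-terminal 6xHis tag used for metal-affinity purification. The short tetracycline-resistance fragments, the CAP binding site and the "SET1" fragment spanning the origin are backbone remnants or annotation matches rather than functional payload. According to the record, the construct is intended for recombinant production of this candidate enzyme, as part of work sourcing thermotolerant PET hydrolase scaffolds from natural diversity.
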