Addgene plasmid #176766: pEE009
Purpose: Encodes codon optimized putative thermophilic PET hydrolase enzyme for bacterial expression
Depositing lab: Gregg Beckham. Depositing organization: National Laboratory of the Rockies (NLR). Publication: Sourcing thermotolerant poly(ethylene terephthalate) hydrolase scaffolds from natural diversity. Erickson E, Gado JE, Avilan L, Bratti F, Brizendine RK, Cox PA, Gill R, Graham R, Kim DJ, Konig G, Michener WE, Poudel S, Ramirez KJ, Shakespeare TJ, Zahn M, Boyd ES, Payne CM, DuBois JL, Pickford AR, Beckham GT, McGeehan JE. Nat Commun. 2022 Dec 21;13(1):7850. doi: 10.1038/s41467-022-35237-x. PubMed 36543766.
Backbone
  Vector backbone: pET21b(+)
  Backbone manufacturer: EMD Biosciences
  Backbone size w/o insert (bp): 5366
  Vector type: Bacterial Expression
Growth in bacteria
  Bacterial resistance: Ampicillin, 100 μg/mL
  Growth temperature: 37°C
  Growth strain: DH5alpha
  Copy number: High Copy
Gene/Insert
  Gene/Insert name: 201 (alt name: Environmental sample YNP15490790)
  Species: Environmental sample
  Insert size (bp): 411
  Promoter: T7
  Tag / fusion protein: 6xHis (C terminal on backbone)
  Cloning method: Restriction Enzyme; 5′ cloning site NdeI (unknown if destroyed); 3′ cloning site XhoI (unknown if destroyed)
  Sequencing primers: 5′ T7 For; 3′ T7 Rev
Terms and licenses: Academic/Nonprofit Terms; Industry Terms: Not Available to Industry
Depositor comments: Accession Number YNP15490790
How to cite: pEE009 was a gift from Gregg Beckham (Addgene plasmid # 176766 ; http://n2t.net/addgene:176766 ; RRID:Addgene_176766)
