>Addgene plasmid #176766 | pEE009 | depositor partial sequence | sequence record 342587 | Insert (including NdeI and XhoI sites)
CATATGCTGGTTCGCATCGGTGAACAGGAAGACGCGGTTGCTGCGCTGGAATTCCTGCTGCAGCGCGACG
AAATCGACACCGAGCGTATTGCTCTGGCTGGTTACTCTTTCGGTGCGTTCGTTGGTCTGGCAGCACTGAA
TGGCAACGAAAACATTAAAGCACTGGTGGGTGTTTCACCGCCTCTGACTCTGTTCGAATTCAGCTACCTC
AAAAATTGCACGAAACCAAAACTGCTGATCATCGGTGACATGGACCAATTCACTCCACTGAAGGTTTTCA
AAGAATTCTACGAGAAGATCCCGGAACCGAAAAACAAACGCATCATTGAAGGTGCGGATCACTTCTATTG
GGGTTACGAGAACGAAGTTGGTCAGGTAGTTGCTGATTTTCTGAAAAAAACCTTCAAAAACATCCCGCTC
GAG
